LOCUS       Exported 5374 bp ds-DNA circular SYN 12-MAY-2021
DEFINITION  Expresses GFP with 3 UAG codons at the amino acid position 3, 151,
            and 153.
ACCESSION   .
VERSION     .
KEYWORDS    pGLO-GFP-3UAG
SOURCE      synthetic DNA construct
  ORGANISM  synthetic DNA construct
REFERENCE   1 (bases 1 to 5374)
  AUTHORS   Schwessinger B, Li X, Ellinghaus TL, Chan LJ, Wei T, Joe A, Thomas
            N, Pruitt R, Adams PD, Chern MS, Petzold CJ, Liu CC, Ronald PC
  TITLE     A second-generation expression system for tyrosine-sulfated proteins
            and its application in crop protection.
  JOURNAL   Integr Biol (Camb). 2016 Apr 18;8(4):542-5. doi: 10.1039/c5ib00232j.
            Epub 2015 Nov 27.
  PUBMED    26611838
REFERENCE   2 (bases 1 to 5374)
  AUTHORS   .
  TITLE     Direct Submission
  JOURNAL   Exported May 12, 2021 from SnapGene Server 1.1.58
            http://www.snapgene.com
FEATURES             Location/Qualifiers
     source          1..5374
                     /organism="synthetic DNA construct"
                     /mol_type="other DNA"
     CDS             complement(96..974)
                     /codon_start=1
                     /gene="araC"
                     /product="L-arabinose regulatory protein"
                     /label=araC
                     /translation="MAEAQNDPLLPGYSFNAHLVAGLTPIEANGYLDFFIDRPLGMKGY
                     ILNLTIRGQGVVKNQGREFVCRPGDILLFPPGEIHHYGRHPEAREWYHQWVYFRPRAYW
                     HEWLNWPSIFANTGFFRPDEAHQPHFSDLFGQIINAGQGEGRYSELLAINLLEQLLLRR
                     MEAINESLHPPMDNRVREACQYISDHLADSNFDIASVAQHVCLSPSRLSHLFRQQLGIS
                     VLSWREDQRISQAKLLLSTTRMPIATVGRNVGFDDQLYFSRVFKKCTGASPSEFRAGCE
                     EKVNDVAVKLS"
     promoter        1001..1285
                     /gene="araBAD"
                     /label=araBAD promoter
                     /note="promoter of the L-arabinose operon of E. coli; the
                     araC regulatory gene is transcribed in the opposite
                     direction (Guzman et al., 1995)"
     primer_bind     1208..1227
                     /label=pBAD Forward
                     /note="For vectors with E. coli araBAD promoter, forward
                     primer"
     RBS             1312..1334
                     /note="efficient ribosome binding site from bacteriophage
                     T7 gene 10 (Olins and Rangwala, 1989)"
     CDS             1351..2064
                     /codon_start=1
                     /product="Cycle 3 GFP (Crameri et al., 1996)"
                     /label=Cycle 3 GFP
                     /note="mammalian codon-optimized"
                     /translation="SKGEELFTGVVPILVELDGDVNGHKFSVSGEGEGDATYGKLTLKF
                     ICTTGKLPVPWPTLVTTFSYGVQCFSRYPDHMKRHDFFKSAMPEGYVQERTISFKDDGN
                     YKTRAEVKFEGDTLVNRIELKGIDFKEDGNILGHKLEYNYNSH*V*ITADKQKNGIKAN
                     FKIRHNIEDGSVQLADHYQQNTPIGDGPVLLPDNHYLSTQSALSKDPNEKRDHMVLLEF
                     VTAAGITHGMDELYK"
     primer_bind     complement(1378..1406)
                     /label=GFP-R
                     /note="GFP, reverse primer. Does NOT anneal to EGFP"
     primer_bind     2001..2021
                     /label=GFP-F
                     /note="GFP, forward primer. Does NOT anneal to EGFP"
     misc_feature    2066..2122
                     /label=MCS
                     /note="pUC18/19 multiple cloning site"
     primer_bind     complement(2155..2172)
                     /label=pBAD Reverse
                     /note="For vectors with E. coli araBAD promoter, reverse
                     primer"
     terminator      2324..2410
                     /gene="Escherichia coli rrnB"
                     /label=rrnB T1 terminator
                     /note="transcription terminator T1 from the E. coli rrnB
                     gene"
     terminator      2502..2529
                     /label=rrnB T2 terminator
                     /note="transcription terminator T2 from the E. coli rrnB
                     gene"
     promoter        2547..2638
                     /gene="bla"
                     /label=AmpR promoter
     CDS             2639..3499
                     /codon_start=1
                     /gene="bla"
                     /product="beta-lactamase"
                     /label=AmpR
                     /note="confers resistance to ampicillin, carbenicillin, and
                     related antibiotics"
                     /translation="MSIQHFRVALIPFFAAFCLPVFAHPETLVKVKDAEDQLGARVGYI
                     ELDLNSGKILESFRPEERFPMMSTFKVLLCGAVLSRVDAGQEQLGRRIHYSQNDLVEYS
                     PVTEKHLTDGMTVRELCSAAITMSDNTAANLLLTTIGGPKELTAFLHNMGDHVTRLDRW
                     EPELNEAIPNDERDTTMPAAMATTLRKLLTGELLTLASRQQLIDWMEADKVAGPLLRSA
                     LPAGWFIADKSGAGERGSRGIIAALGPDGKPSRIVVIYTTGSQATMDERNRQIAEIGAS
                     LIKHW"
     primer_bind     complement(2857..2876)
                     /label=Amp-R
                     /note="Ampicillin resistance gene, reverse primer"
     rep_origin      3541..3996
                     /direction=RIGHT
                     /label=f1 ori
                     /note="f1 bacteriophage origin of replication; arrow
                     indicates direction of (+) strand synthesis"
     primer_bind     complement(3628..3647)
                     /label=F1ori-R
                     /note="F1 origin, reverse primer"
     primer_bind     3838..3859
                     /label=F1ori-F
                     /note="F1 origin, forward primer"
     rep_origin      4107..4695
                     /direction=RIGHT
                     /label=ori
                     /note="high-copy-number ColE1/pMB1/pBR322/pUC origin of
                     replication"
     primer_bind     4596..4615
                     /label=pBR322ori-F
                     /note="pBR322 origin, forward primer"
     primer_bind     4849..4866
                     /label=L4440
                     /note="L4440 vector, forward primer"
     misc_feature    4881..5021
                     /label=bom
                     /note="basis of mobility region from pBR322"
     primer_bind     complement(4947..4966)
                     /label=pRS-marker
                     /note="pRS vectors, use to sequence yeast selectable
                     marker"
     primer_bind     5107..5129
                     /label=pGEX 3'
                     /note="pGEX vectors, reverse primer"
     primer_bind     5268..5287
                     /label=pBRrevBam
                     /note="pBR322 vectors, tet region, downstream of BamHI,
                     reverse primer"
ORIGIN
        1 atcgatgcat aatgtgcctg tcaaatggac gaagcaggga ttctgcaaac cctatgctac
       61 tccgtcaagc cgtcaattgt ctgattcgtt accaattatg acaacttgac ggctacatca
      121 ttcacttttt cttcacaacc ggcacggaac tcgctcgggc tggccccggt gcatttttta
      181 aatacccgcg agaaatagag ttgatcgtca aaaccaacat tgcgaccgac ggtggcgata
      241 ggcatccggg tggtgctcaa aagcagcttc gcctggctga tacgttggtc ctcgcgccag
      301 cttaagacgc taatccctaa ctgctggcgg aaaagatgtg acagacgcga cggcgacaag
      361 caaacatgct gtgcgacgct ggcgatatca aaattgctgt ctgccaggtg atcgctgatg
      421 tactgacaag cctcgcgtac ccgattatcc atcggtggat ggagcgactc gttaatcgct
      481 tccatgcgcc gcagtaacaa ttgctcaagc agatttatcg ccagcagctc cgaatagcgc
      541 ccttcccctt gcccggcgtt aatgatttgc ccaaacaggt cgctgaaatg cggctggtgc
      601 gcttcatccg ggcgaaagaa ccccgtattg gcaaatattg acggccagtt aagccattca
      661 tgccagtagg cgcgcggacg aaagtaaacc cactggtgat accattcgcg agcctccgga
      721 tgacgaccgt agtgatgaat ctctcctggc gggaacagca aaatatcacc cggtcggcaa
      781 acaaattctc gtccctgatt tttcaccacc ccctgaccgc gaatggtgag attgagaata
      841 taacctttca ttcccagcgg tcggtcgata aaaaaatcga gataaccgtt ggcctcaatc
      901 ggcgttaaac ccgccaccag atgggcatta aacgagtatc ccggcagcag gggatcattt
      961 tgcgcttcag ccatactttt catactcccg ccattcagag aagaaaccaa ttgtccatat
     1021 tgcatcagac attgccgtca ctgcgtcttt tactggctct tctcgctaac caaaccggta
     1081 accccgctta ttaaaagcat tctgtaacaa agcgggacca aagccatgac aaaaacgcgt
     1141 aacaaaagtg tctataatca cggcagaaaa gtccacattg attatttgca cggcgtcaca
     1201 ctttgctatg ccatagcatt tttatccata agattagcgg atcctacctg acgcttttta
     1261 tcgcaactct ctactgtttc tccatacccg tttttttggg ctagaaataa ttttgtttaa
     1321 ctttaagaag gagatataca tatggcttag agcaaaggag aagaactttt cactggagtt
     1381 gtcccaattc ttgttgaatt agatggtgat gttaatgggc acaaattttc tgtcagtgga
     1441 gagggtgaag gtgatgctac atacggaaag cttaccctta aatttatttg cactactgga
     1501 aaactacctg ttccatggcc aacacttgtc actactttct cttatggtgt tcaatgcttt
     1561 tcccgttatc cggatcatat gaaacggcat gactttttca agagtgccat gcccgaaggt
     1621 tatgtacagg aacgcactat atctttcaaa gatgacggga actacaagac gcgtgctgaa
     1681 gtcaagtttg aaggtgatac ccttgttaat cgtatcgagt taaaaggtat tgattttaaa
     1741 gaagatggaa acattctcgg acacaaactc gagtacaact ataactcaca ctaggtatag
     1801 atcacggcag acaaacaaaa gaatggaatc aaagctaact tcaaaattcg ccacaacatt
     1861 gaagatggat ccgttcaact agcagaccat tatcaacaaa atactccaat tggcgatggc
     1921 cctgtccttt taccagacaa ccattacctg tcgacacaat ctgccctttc gaaagatccc
     1981 aacgaaaagc gtgaccacat ggtccttctt gagtttgtaa ctgctgctgg gattacacat
     2041 ggcatggatg agctctacaa ataatgaatt cgagctcggt acccggggat cctctagagt
     2101 cgacctgcag gcatgcaagc ttggctgttt tggcggatga gagaagattt tcagcctgat
     2161 acagattaaa tcagaacgca gaagcggtct gataaaacag aatttgcctg gcggcagtag
     2221 cgcggtggtc ccacctgacc ccatgccgaa ctcagaagtg aaacgccgta gcgccgatgg
     2281 tagtgtgggg tcccccatgc gagagtaggg aactgccagg catcaaataa aacgaaaggc
     2341 tcagtgcaaa gactgggcct ttcgttttat ctgttgtttg tcggtgaacg ctctcctgag
     2401 taggacaaat ccgccgggag cggatttgaa cgttgcgaag caacggcccg gagggtggcg
     2461 ggcaggacgc ccgccataaa ctgccaggca tcaaattaag cagaaggcca tcctgacgga
     2521 tggccttttt gcgtttctac aaactctttg tttatttttc taaatacatt caaatatgta
     2581 tccgctcatg agacaataac cctgataaat gcttcaataa tattgaaaaa ggaagagtat
     2641 gagtattcaa catttccgtg tcgcccttat tccctttttt gcggcatttt gccttcctgt
     2701 ttttgctcac ccagaaacgc tggtgaaagt aaaagatgct gaagatcagt tgggtgcacg
     2761 agtgggttac atcgaactgg atctcaacag cggtaagatc cttgagagtt ttcgccccga
     2821 agaacgtttt ccaatgatga gcacttttaa agttctgcta tgtggcgcgg tattatcccg
     2881 tgttgacgcc gggcaagagc aactcggtcg ccgcatacac tattctcaga atgacttggt
     2941 tgagtactca ccagtcacag aaaagcatct tacggatggc atgacagtaa gagaattatg
     3001 cagtgctgcc ataaccatga gtgataacac tgcggccaac ttacttctga caacgatcgg
     3061 aggaccgaag gagctaaccg cttttttgca caacatgggg gatcatgtaa ctcgccttga
     3121 tcgttgggaa ccggagctga atgaagccat accaaacgac gagcgtgaca ccacgatgcc
     3181 tgcagcaatg gcaacaacgt tgcgcaaact attaactggc gaactactta ctctagcttc
     3241 ccggcaacaa ttaatagact ggatggaggc ggataaagtt gcaggaccac ttctgcgctc
     3301 ggcccttccg gctggctggt ttattgctga taaatctgga gccggtgagc gtgggtctcg
     3361 cggtatcatt gcagcactgg ggccagatgg taagccctcc cgtatcgtag ttatctacac
     3421 gacggggagt caggcaacta tggatgaacg aaatagacag atcgctgaga taggtgcctc
     3481 actgattaag cattggtaac tgtcagacca agtttactca tatatacttt agattgattn
     3541 nnnnnnnnnn nnnnnnnnnn nnnnnnnnnn nnnnnnnnnn nnnnnnnnnn nnnnnnnnnn
     3601 nnnnnnnnnn nnnnnnnnnn nnnnnnnnnn nnnnnnnnnn nnnnnnnnnn nnnnnnnnnn
     3661 nnnncnnnnn nnnnnnnnnn nnnnnnnnnn nnnnnnnnnn nnnnnnnnnn nnnnnnnnnn
     3721 nnnnnnnnnn nnnnnnnnnn nnnnnnnnnn nnnnnnnnnn nnnnnnnnnn nnnnnnnnnn
     3781 nnnnnnnnnn nnnnnnnnnn nnnnnncctt tgacgttgga gtccacgttc tttaatagtg
     3841 gactcttgtt ccaaactgga acaacactca accctatctc gggctattct tttgatttat
     3901 aagggatttt gccgatttcg gcctattggt taaaaaatga gctgatttaa caaaaattta
     3961 acgcgaattt taacaaaata ttaacgttta caatttaaaa ggatctaggt gaagatcctt
     4021 tttgataatc tcatgaccaa aatcccttaa cgtgagtttt cgttccactg agcgtcagac
     4081 cccgtagaaa agatcaaagg atcttcttga gatccttttt ttctgcgcgt aatctgctgc
     4141 ttgcaaacaa aaaaaccacc gctaccagcg gtggtttgtt tgccggatca agagctacca
     4201 actctttttc cgaaggtaac tggcttcagc agagcgcaga taccaaatac tgtccttcta
     4261 gtgtagccgt agttaggcca ccacttcaag aactctgtag caccgcctac atacctcgct
     4321 ctgctaatcc tgttaccagt ggctgctgcc agtggcgata agtcgtgtct taccgggttg
     4381 gactcaagac gatagttacc ggataaggcg cagcggtcgg gctgaacggg gggttcgtgc
     4441 acacagccca gcttggagcg aacgacctac accgaactga gatacctaca gcgtgagcat
     4501 tgagaaagcg ccacgcttcc cgaagggaga aaggcggaca ggtatccggt aagcggcagg
     4561 gtcggaacag gagagcgcac gagggagctt ccagggggaa acgcctggta tctttatagt
     4621 cctgtcgggt ttcgccacct ctgacttgag cgtcgatttt tgtgatgctc gtcagggggg
     4681 cggagcctat ggaaaaacgc cagcaacgcg gcctttttac ggttcctggc cttttgctgg
     4741 ccttttgctc acatgttctt tcctgcgtta tcccctgatt ctgtggataa ccgtattacc
     4801 gcctttgagt gagctgatac cgctcgccgc agccgaacga ccgagcgcag cgagtcagtg
     4861 agcgaggaag cggaagagcg cctgatgcgg tattttctcc ttacgcatct gtgcggtatt
     4921 tcacaccgca tatggtgcac tctcagtaca atctgctctg atgccgcata gttaagccag
     4981 tatacactcc gctatcgcta cgtgactggg tcatggctgc gccccgacac ccgccaacac
     5041 ccgctgacgc gccctgacgg gcttgtctgc tcccggcatc cgcttacaga caagctgtga
     5101 ccgtctccgg gagctgcatg tgtcagaggt tttcaccgtc atcaccgaaa cgcgcgaggc
     5161 agcaaggaga tggcgcccaa cagtcccccg gccacggggc ctgccaccat acccacgccg
     5221 aaacaagcgc tcatgagccc gaagtggcga gcccgatctt ccccatcggt gatgtcggcg
     5281 atataggcgc cagcaaccgc acctgtggcg ccggtgatgc cggccacgat gcgtccggcg
     5341 tagaggatct aattctcatg tttgacagct tatc
//
