[The description below was written by a language model from this plasmid's Addgene catalogue record and the feature table of its GenBank file.]
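Description:
pGLO-GFP-3UAG is a 5,374 bp bacterial expression plasmid built on the pGLO backbone, carrying a GFP reporter interrupted by three amber (UAG) stop codons. It replicates in E. coli from a high-copy ColE1/pUC-type origin and is selected with ampicillin through the bla (beta-lactamase) gene driven by its own promoter. The backbone also contains an f1 phage origin, which allows single-stranded DNA production, and the bom (basis of mobility) region derived from pBR322.

The payload is an Aequorea victoria GFP, annotated in the feature table as the Cycle 3 variant. It was inserted by Gibson cloning downstream of the arabinose-inducible araBAD promoter and an efficient ribosome binding site from phage T7 gene 10. The divergently transcribed araC gene encodes the regulator that represses the promoter in the absence of L-arabinose and activates it when the sugar is present, so expression is inducible. A pUC-type multiple cloning site and the rrnB T1 and T2 terminators follow the coding sequence. According to the record, one UAG codon was added at amino acid position 3, and the codons for asparagine 151 and tyrosine 153 were replaced with UAG.

In an ordinary host, translation would terminate at these codons. Full-length fluorescent protein should therefore appear only when an amber suppressor tRNA and its cognate aminoacyl-tRNA synthetase read through all three sites. This makes the plasmid a stringent fluorescence reporter for multi-site amber suppression efficiency. The associated publication concerns an improved expression system for tyrosine-sulfated proteins, which suggests the plasmid was used to assess incorporation of a noncanonical amino acid such as sulfotyrosine, although the record does not spell out the exact assay.
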