Addgene plasmid #82501: pGLO-GFP-3UAG
Purpose: Expresses GFP with 3 UAG codons at the amino acid position 3, 151, and 153
Depositing lab: Chang Liu. Depositing organization: University of California, Irvine. Publication: A second-generation expression system for tyrosine-sulfated proteins and its application in crop protection. Schwessinger B, Li X, Ellinghaus TL, Chan LJ, Wei T, Joe A, Thomas N, Pruitt R, Adams PD, Chern MS, Petzold CJ, Liu CC, Ronald PC. Integr Biol (Camb). 2016 Apr 18;8(4):542-5. doi: 10.1039/c5ib00232j. Epub 2015 Nov 27. PubMed 26611838.
Backbone
  Vector backbone: pGLO
  Backbone manufacturer: Bio-Rad
  Backbone size w/o insert (bp): 4651
  Total vector size (bp): 5374
  Vector type: Bacterial Expression
Growth in bacteria
  Bacterial resistance: Ampicillin, 100 μg/mL
  Growth temperature: 30°C
  Growth strain: DH5alpha
  Growth instructions: The SS320 strain was used in the associated publication.
  Copy number: High Copy
Gene/Insert
  Gene/Insert name: Green Fluorescence Protein with 3 UAG codons (alt name: GFP-3UAG)
  Species: Aequorea victoria
  Insert size (bp): 723
  Mutation: Added an UAG codon at the amino acid position 3, changed asparagine at position 151 and tyrosine at position 153 to an UAG codon
  Promoter: AraBAD
  Cloning method: Gibson Cloning
  Sequencing primers: 5′ GCATTCTGTAACAAAGCGGG; 3′ CTGATTTAATCTGTATCAGG
Terms and licenses: Academic/Nonprofit Terms; Industry Terms: Not Available to Industry
How to cite: pGLO-GFP-3UAG was a gift from Chang Liu (Addgene plasmid # 82501 ; http://n2t.net/addgene:82501 ; RRID:Addgene_82501)
