>Addgene plasmid #82501 | pGLO-GFP-3UAG | addgene partial sequence | sequence record 160385 | ARA_promoter-F 5'-ctgacgctttttatcgcaactctctactg-3'
AATAATTTTGTTTAACTTTAAGAAGGAGATATACATATGGCTTAGAGCAAAGGAGAAGAACTTTTCACTG
GAGTTGTCCCAATTCTTGTTGAATTAGATGGTGATGTTAATGGGCACAAATTTTCTGTCAGTGGAGAGGG
TGAAGGTGATGCTACATACGGAAAGCTTACCCTTAAATTTATTTGCACTACTGGAAAACTACCTGTTCCA
TGGCCAACACTTGTCACTACTTTCTCTTATGGTGTTCAATGCTTTTCCCGTTATCCGGATCATATGAAAC
GGCATGACTTTTTCAAGAGTGCCATGCCCGAAGGTTATGTACAGGAACGCACTATATCTTTCAAAGATGA
CGGGAACTACAAGACGCGTGCTGAAGTCAAGTTTGAAGGTGATACCCTTGTTAATCGTATCGAGTTAAAA
GGTATTGATTTTAAAGAAGATGGAAACATTCTCGGACACAAACTCGAGTACAACTATAACTCACACTAGG
TATAGATCACGGCAGACAAACAAAAGAATGGAATCAAAGCTAACTTCAAAATTCGCCACAACATTGAAGA
TGGATCCGTTCAACTAGCAGACCATTATCAACAAAATACTCCAATTGGCGATGGCCCTGTCCTTTTACCA
GACAACCATTACCTGTCGACACAATCTGCCCTTTCGAAAGATCCCAACGAAAAGCGTGACCACATGGTCC
TTCTTGAGTTTGTAACTGCTGCTGGGATTACACATGGCATGGATGAGCTCTACAAATAATGAATTCGAGC
TCGGTACCCGGGGATCCTCTAGAGTCGACCTGCAGGCATGCAAGCTTGGCTGTTTTGGCGGATGAGAGAA
GATTT
